Addgene plasmid #245039: TRPML1-EGFP
Purpose: Expresses TRPML1 with C-terminus EGFP tag in mammalian cells
Depositing lab: Thomas Martin. Depositing organization: University of Wisconsin, Madison.
Backbone
  Vector backbone: C1
  Vector type: Mammalian Expression
Growth in bacteria
  Bacterial resistance: Kanamycin, 50 μg/mL
  Growth temperature: 37°C
  Growth strain: DH5alpha
  Copy number: High Copy
Gene/Insert
  Gene/Insert name: TRPML1
  Species: H. sapiens (human)
  Entrez Gene: MCOLN1 (a.k.a. LECD, MG-2, ML1, ML4, MLIV, MST080, MSTP080, TRP-ML1, TRPM-L1, TRPML1)
  Tag / fusion protein: EGFP (N terminal on insert)
  Cloning method: Restriction Enzyme; 5′ cloning site Unknown (unknown if destroyed)
Terms and licenses: Academic/Nonprofit Terms; Industry Terms: Not Available to Industry
How to cite: TRPML1-EGFP was a gift from Thomas Martin (Addgene plasmid # 245039 ; http://n2t.net/addgene:245039 ; RRID:Addgene_245039)
