[The description below was written by a language model from this plasmid's Addgene catalogue record and pLannotate feature annotations shown in this document.]
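Description:
TRPML1-EGFP is a mammalian expression plasmid built on a "C1" backbone, whose annotated layout matches an EGFP-C1-type vector. It encodes human TRPML1 (MCOLN1, mucolipin-1), a TRP-family cation channel associated with lysosomes and late endosomes, fused to EGFP. Expression is driven by the human cytomegalovirus immediate-early enhancer and promoter and terminated by the SV40 polyadenylation signal.

The record is inconsistent about tag orientation. The plasmid name and stated purpose describe a C-terminal EGFP tag, whereas the tag field lists EGFP as N-terminal on the insert. The feature table from the full sequence supports the latter. The EGFP coding sequence lies immediately downstream of the CMV promoter, followed by a short multiple cloning site fragment and then the MCOLN1 open reading frame, so the encoded protein appears to be EGFP-TRPML1. The cloning sites used are not recorded.

The plasmid replicates in E. coli from a high-copy ColE1/pUC-type origin and also carries an f1 origin for single-stranded DNA production. A single Tn5 aminoglycoside phosphotransferase gene (NeoR/KanR) serves both hosts. A bacterial bla promoter provides kanamycin selection in bacteria, while the SV40 enhancer/early promoter and HSV TK polyadenylation signal allow G418 selection of stably transfected mammalian cells. The short large T antigen, ble and bGH poly(A) fragments in the annotation are probably backbone remnants or partial matches rather than functional elements.

The construct suits transient or stable expression of fluorescently tagged TRPML1, for example to visualise the channel's subcellular localisation and trafficking by live-cell or fixed-cell microscopy.
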