Features (pLannotate 1.2.2; 17 found; start..end, strand, type, name):
      1..304     +  enhancer       CMV enhancer: human cytomegalovirus immediate early enhancer
    305..508     +  promoter       CMV promoter: human cytomegalovirus (CMV) immediate early promoter
    553..1269    +  CDS            EGFP: EGFP is a basic (constitutively fluorescent) green fluorescent protein published in 1996, derived from Aequorea victoria. It is reported to be a rapidly-maturing weak dimer with moderate acid sensitivity.
   1270..1289    +  misc_feature   MCS (fragment): multiple cloning site
   1291..3027    +  CDS            MCOLN1 (sequence withheld): MCLN1_HUMAN - Also known as ML4, TRPML1 From Homo sapiens (Human).
   3031..3067    +  misc_feature   MCS (fragment): multiple cloning site
   3084..3168    +  CDS            large T antigen (fragment): large T antigen from SV40 (simian virus 40)
   3191..3312    +  polyA_signal   SV40 poly(A) signal: SV40 polyadenylation signal
   3346..3774    -  rep_origin     f1 ori (sequence partly withheld): f1 bacteriophage origin of replication; arrow indicates direction of (+) strand synthesis
   3801..3905    +  promoter       AmpR promoter: bla
   3907..4264    +  promoter       SV40 promoter: SV40 enhancer and early promoter
   4299..5093    +  CDS            NeoR/KanR: aminoglycoside phosphotransferase from Tn5; aph(3')-II (or nptII); confers resistance to neomycin, kanamycin, and G418 (Geneticin®)
   5114..5266    +  CDS            ble (fragment): BLE_KLEPN - Experimental evidence at protein level: Swiss-Prot protein existence level 1. Binding protein with a strong affinity to the bleomycin family of antibiotics. Binds to CL990; an antimitotic-antibiotic compound. From Klebsiella pneumoniae.
   5325..5372    +  polyA_signal   HSV TK poly(A) signal: herpes simplex virus thymidine kinase polyadenylation signal (Cole and Stacy, 1985)
   5463..5479    -  polyA_signal   bGH poly(A) signal (fragment): bovine growth hormone polyadenylation signal
   5701..6289    +  rep_origin     ori: high-copy-number ColE1/pMB1/pBR322/pUC origin of replication
   6404..6463    +  enhancer       CMV enhancer (fragment): human cytomegalovirus immediate early enhancer
>Addgene plasmid #245039 | TRPML1-EGFP | addgene full sequence | sequence record 488274 | Addgene NGS Result
CGTTACATAACTTACGGTAAATGGCCCGCCTGGCTGACCGCCCAACGACCCCCGCCCATTGACGTCAATA
ATGACGTATGTTCCCATAGTAACGCCAATAGGGACTTTCCATTGACGTCAATGGGTGGAGTATTTACGGT
AAACTGCCCACTTGGCAGTACATCAAGTGTATCATATGCCAAGTACGCCCCCTATTGACGTCAATGACGG
TAAATGGCCCGCCTGGCATTATGCCCAGTACATGACCTTATGGGACTTTCCTACTTGGCAGTACATCTAC
GTATTAGTCATCGCTATTACCATGGTGATGCGGTTTTGGCAGTACATCAATGGGCGTGGATAGCGGTTTG
ACTCACGGGGATTTCCAAGTCTCCACCCCATTGACGTCAATGGGAGTTTGTTTTGGCACCAAAATCAACG
GGACTTTCCAAAATGTCGTAACAACTCCGCCCCATTGACGCAAATGGGCGGTAGGCGTGTACGGTGGGAG
GTCTATATAAGCAGAGCTGGTTTAGTGAACCGTCAGATCCGCTAGCGCTACCGGTCGCCACCATGGTGAG
CAAGGGCGAGGAGCTGTTCACCGGGGTGGTGCCCATCCTGGTCGAGCTGGACGGCGACGTAAACGGCCAC
AAGTTCAGCGTGTCCGGCGAGGGCGAGGGCGATGCCACCTACGGCAAGCTGACCCTGAAGTTCATCTGCA
CCACCGGCAAGCTGCCCGTGCCCTGGCCCACCCTCGTGACCACCCTGACCTACGGCGTGCAGTGCTTCAG
CCGCTACCCCGACCACATGAAGCAGCACGACTTCTTCAAGTCCGCCATGCCCGAAGGCTACGTCCAGGAG
CGCACCATCTTCTTCAAGGACGACGGCAACTACAAGACCCGCGCCGAGGTGAAGTTCGAGGGCGACACCC
TGGTGAACCGCATCGAGCTGAAGGGCATCGACTTCAAGGAGGACGGCAACATCCTGGGGCACAAGCTGGA
GTACAACTACAACAGCCACAACGTCTATATCATGGCCGACAAGCAGAAGAACGGCATCAAGGTGAACTTC
AAGATCCGCCACAACATCGAGGACGGCAGCGTGCAGCTCGCCGACCACTACCAGCAGAACACCCCCATCG
GCGACGGCCCCGTGCTGCTGCCCGACAACCACTACCTGAGCACCCAGTCCGCCCTGAGCAAAGACCCCAA
CGAGAAGCGCGATCACATGGTCCTGCTGGAGTTCGTGACCGCCGCCGGGATCACTCTCGGCATGGACGAG
CTGTACAAGTCCGGACTCAGATCTCGAGCA
[1737 nt withheld, positions 1291-3027]
TGAGAATTCTGCAGTCGACGGTACCGCGGGCCCGGGATCCACCGGATCTAGATAACTGATCATAATCAGC
CATACCACATTTGTAGAGGTTTTACTTGCTTTAAAAAACCTCCCACACCTCCCCCTGAACCTGAAACATA
AAATGAATGCAATTGTTGTTGTTAACTTGTTTATTGCAGCTTATAATGGTTACAAATAAAGCAATAGCAT
CACAAATTTCACAAATAAAGCATTTTTTTCACTGCATTCTAGTTGTGGTTTGTCCAAACTCATCAATGTA
TCTTAACGCGTAAATTGTAAGCGTTAATATTTTGTTAAAATTCGCGTTAAATTTTTGTTAAATCAGCTCA
TTTTTTAACCAATAGGCCGAAATCGGCAAAATCCCTTATAAATCAAAAGAATAGACCGAGATAGGGT
[37 nt withheld, positions 3445-3481]
AAAGAACGTGGACTCCAACGTCAAAGG
[49 nt withheld, positions 3509-3557]
T
[91 nt withheld, positions 3559-3649]
G
[124 nt withheld, positions 3651-3774]
CAGGTGGCACTTTTCGGGGAAATGTGCGCGGAACCCCTATTTGTTTATTTTTCTAAATACATTCAAATAT
GTATCCGCTCATGAGACAATAACCCTGATAAATGCTTCAATAATATTGAAAAAGGAAGAGTCCTGAGGCG
GAAAGAACCAGCTGTGGAATGTGTGTCAGTTAGGGTGTGGAAAGTCCCCAGGCTCCCCAGCAGGCAGAAG
TATGCAAAGCATGCATCTCAATTAGTCAGCAACCAGGTGTGGAAAGTCCCCAGGCTCCCCAGCAGGCAGA
AGTATGCAAAGCATGCATCTCAATTAGTCAGCAACCATAGTCCCGCCCCTAACTCCGCCCATCCCGCCCC
TAACTCCGCCCAGTTCCGCCCATTCTCCGCCCCATGGCTGACTAATTTTTTTTATTTATGCAGAGGCCGA
GGCCGCCTCGGCCTCTGAGCTATTCCAGAAGTAGTGAGGAGGCTTTTTTGGAGGCCTAGGCTTTTGCAAA
GATCGATCAAGAGACAGGATGAGGATCGTTTCGCATGATTGAACAAGATGGATTGCACGCAGGTTCTCCG
GCCGCTTGGGTGGAGAGGCTATTCGGCTATGACTGGGCACAACAGACAATCGGCTGCTCTGATGCCGCCG
TGTTCCGGCTGTCAGCGCAGGGGCGCCCGGTTCTTTTTGTCAAGACCGACCTGTCCGGTGCCCTGAATGA
ACTGCAAGACGAGGCAGCGCGGCTATCGTGGCTGGCCACGACGGGCGTTCCTTGCGCAGCTGTGCTCGAC
GTTGTCACTGAAGCGGGAAGGGACTGGCTGCTATTGGGCGAAGTGCCGGGGCAGGATCTCCTGTCATCTC
ACCTTGCTCCTGCCGAGAAAGTATCCATCATGGCTGATGCAATGCGGCGGCTGCATACGCTTGATCCGGC
TACCTGCCCATTCGACCACCAAGCGAAACATCGCATCGAGCGAGCACGTACTCGGATGGAAGCCGGTCTT
GTCGATCAGGATGATCTGGACGAAGAGCATCAGGGGCTCGCGCCAGCCGAACTGTTCGCCAGGCTCAAGG
CGAGCATGCCCGACGGCGAGGATCTCGTCGTGACCCATGGCGATGCCTGCTTGCCGAATATCATGGTGGA
AAATGGCCGCTTTTCTGGATTCATCGACTGTGGCCGGCTGGGTGTGGCGGACCGCTATCAGGACATAGCG
TTGGCTACCCGTGATATTGCTGAAGAGCTTGGCGGCGAATGGGCTGACCGCTTCCTCGTGCTTTACGGTA
TCGCCGCTCCCGATTCGCAGCGCATCGCCTTCTATCGCCTTCTTGACGAGTTCTTCTGAGCGGGACTCTG
GGGTTCGAAATGACCGACCAAGCGACGCCCAACCTGCCATCACGAGATTTCGATTCCACCGCCGCCTTCT
ATGAAAGGTTGGGCTTCGGAATCGTTTTCCGGGACGCCGGCTGGATGATCCTCCAGCGCGGGGATCTCAT
GCTGGAGTTCTTCGCCCACCCTAGGGGGAGGCTAACTGAAACACGGAAGGAGACAATACCGGAAGGAACC
CGCGCTATGACGGCAATAAAAAGACAGAATAAAACGCACGGTGTTGGGTCGTTTGTTCATAAACGCGGGG
TTCGGTCCCAGGGCTGGCACTCTGTCGATACCCCACCGAGACCCCATTGGGGCCAATACGCCCGCGTTTC
TTCCTTTTCCCCACCCCACCCCCCAAGTTCGGGTGAAGGCCCAGGGCTCGCAGCCAACGTCGGGGCGGCA
GGCCCTGCCATAGCCTCAGGTTACTCATATATACTTTAGATTGATTTAAAACTTCATTTTTAATTTAAAA
GGATCTAGGTGAAGATCCTTTTTGATAATCTCATGACCAAAATCCCTTAACGTGAGTTTTCGTTCCACTG
AGCGTCAGACCCCGTAGAAAAGATCAAAGGATCTTCTTGAGATCCTTTTTTTCTGCGCGTAATCTGCTGC
TTGCAAACAAAAAAACCACCGCTACCAGCGGTGGTTTGTTTGCCGGATCAAGAGCTACCAACTCTTTTTC
CGAAGGTAACTGGCTTCAGCAGAGCGCAGATACCAAATACTGTTCTTCTAGTGTAGCCGTAGTTAGGCCA
CCACTTCAAGAACTCTGTAGCACCGCCTACATACCTCGCTCTGCTAATCCTGTTACCAGTGGCTGCTGCC
AGTGGCGATAAGTCGTGTCTTACCGGGTTGGACTCAAGACGATAGTTACCGGATAAGGCGCAGCGGTCGG
GCTGAACGGGGGGTTCGTGCACACAGCCCAGCTTGGAGCGAACGACCTACACCGAACTGAGATACCTACA
GCGTGAGCTATGAGAAAGCGCCACGCTTCCCGAAGGGAGAAAGGCGGACAGGTATCCGGTAAGCGGCAGG
GTCGGAACAGGAGAGCGCACGAGGGAGCTTCCAGGGGGAAACGCCTGGTATCTTTATAGTCCTGTCGGGT
TTCGCCACCTCTGACTTGAGCGTCGATTTTTGTGATGCTCGTCAGGGGGGCGGAGCCTATGGAAAAACGC
CAGCAACGCGGCCTTTTTACGGTTCCTGGCCTTTTGCTGGCCTTTTGCTCACATGTTCTTTCCTGCGTTA
TCCCCTGATTCTGTGGATAACCGTATTACCGCCATGCATTAGTTATTAATAGTAATCAATTACGGGGTCA
TTAGTTCATAGCCCATATATGGAGTTCCG
